Addgene plasmid #231652: Flag-ZDHHC3
Purpose: Expresses human ZDHHC3 protein
Depositing lab: Chunhong Ma. Depositing organization: Shandong University. Publication: Palmitoylation of TIM-3 promotes immune exhaustion and restrains antitumor immunity. Zhang Z, Ren C, Xiao R, Ma S, Liu H, Dou Y, Fan Y, Wang S, Zhan P, Gao C, Yue X, Li C, Gao L, Liang X, Wu Z, Ma C. Sci Immunol. 2024 Nov 15;9(101):eadp7302. doi: 10.1126/sciimmunol.adp7302. Epub 2024 Nov 15. PubMed 39546589.
Backbone
  Vector backbone: p3XFLAG-CMV™-7.1
  Vector type: Mammalian Expression
Growth in bacteria
  Bacterial resistance: Ampicillin, 100 μg/mL
  Growth temperature: 37°C
  Growth strain: DH5alpha
  Copy number: Unknown
Gene/Insert
  Gene/Insert name: DHHC3
  Species: H. sapiens (human)
  Entrez Gene: ZDHHC3 (a.k.a. DHHC-3, DHHC3, GODZ, ZNF373)
  Tag / fusion protein: 3×Flag Tag (N terminal on insert)
Terms and licenses: Academic/Nonprofit Terms; Industry Terms: Not Available to Industry
How to cite: Flag-ZDHHC3 was a gift from Chunhong Ma (Addgene plasmid # 231652 ; http://n2t.net/addgene:231652 ; RRID:Addgene_231652)
