[The description below was written by a language model from this plasmid's Addgene catalogue record and pLannotate feature annotations shown in this document.]
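Description:
Flag-ZDHHC3 is a mammalian expression plasmid of about 5.6 kb built on the p3XFLAG-CMV-7.1 backbone and designed to produce human ZDHHC3 (also known as DHHC3 or GODZ), a member of the DHHC-motif family of protein palmitoyltransferases, with an N-terminal triple FLAG epitope. It is propagated in E. coli through a high-copy ColE1/pUC-type origin and selected with ampicillin via the β-lactamase gene and its native promoter. An f1 phage origin is also present, allowing single-stranded DNA production. The feature table shows no mammalian drug-selection gene, so the plasmid appears suited to transient transfection. An SV40 enhancer/early promoter region, which also contains the SV40 origin, lies downstream of the expression cassette without an annotated coding sequence following it.

The expression cassette consists of the human cytomegalovirus immediate-early enhancer and promoter driving an open reading frame that begins with three tandem FLAG tags followed by an enterokinase cleavage site. A short linker separates this from the ZDHHC3 coding sequence. Transcripts are terminated and polyadenylated by the human growth hormone poly(A) signal. Remnants of the cloning vector lineage are scattered through the backbone and play no role in mammalian expression. These include lacZα and lacI fragments, a lac promoter/operator with CAP site, a T7 promoter and part of a pUC multiple cloning site.

The N-terminal 3×FLAG tag allows detection, immunoprecipitation or affinity purification of the overexpressed enzyme with anti-FLAG antibodies. The associated publication concerns palmitoylation of the immune checkpoint receptor TIM-3, suggesting the construct was used to test ZDHHC3 as a candidate palmitoylating enzyme, though the record itself states only that it expresses human ZDHHC3.
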