Features (pLannotate 1.2.2; 17 found; start..end, strand, type, name):
      4..158     -  CDS            lacZα (fragment): LacZα fragment of β-galactosidase; lacZ fragment
    318..697     +  enhancer       CMV enhancer: human cytomegalovirus immediate early enhancer
    699..898     +  promoter       CMV promoter: human cytomegalovirus (CMV) immediate early promoter
    931..996     +  CDS            3xFLAG: three tandem FLAG® epitope tags, followed by an enterokinase cleavage site
   1015..1911    +  CDS            ZDHHC3: ZDHC3_HUMAN - Experimental evidence at protein level: Swiss-Prot protein existence level 1. May also function as a calcium transporter. From Homo sapiens (Human).
   1934..1952    -  misc_feature   MCS (fragment): pUC18/19 multiple cloning site
   1953..2575    +  polyA_signal   hGH poly(A) signal: human growth hormone polyadenylation signal
   2604..2933    +  promoter       SV40 promoter: SV40 enhancer and early promoter
   2972..2990    -  promoter       T7 promoter: promoter for bacteriophage T7 RNA polymerase
   3028..3044    -  protein_bind   lac operator: The lac repressor binds to the lac operator to inhibit transcription in E. coli. This inhibition can be relieved by adding lactose or isopropyl-β-D-thiogalactopyranoside (IPTG). lac repressor encoded by lacI
   3052..3082    -  promoter       lac promoter: promoter for the E. coli lac operon
   3097..3118    -  protein_bind   CAP binding site: CAP binding activates transcription in the presence of cAMP. E. coli catabolite activator protein
   3131..3223    -  CDS            lacI (fragment): lac repressor; lacI; The lac repressor binds to the lac operator to inhibit transcription in E. coli. This inhibition can be relieved by adding lactose or isopropyl-β-D-thiogalactopyranoside (IPTG).
   3406..3994    -  rep_origin     ori: high-copy-number ColE1/pMB1/pBR322/pUC origin of replication
   4165..5025    -  CDS            AmpR: β-lactamase; bla; confers resistance to ampicillin, carbenicillin, and related antibiotics
   5026..5130    -  promoter       AmpR promoter: bla
   5157..5585    +  rep_origin     f1 ori (sequence partly withheld): f1 bacteriophage origin of replication; arrow indicates direction of (+) strand synthesis
>Addgene plasmid #231652 | Flag-ZDHHC3 | addgene full sequence | sequence record 462840 | Addgene NGS Result
CCATTCGCCATTCAGGCTGCGCAACTGTTGGGAAGGGCGATCGGTGCGGGCCTCTTCGCTATTACGCCAG
CTGGCGAAAGGGGGATGTGCTGCAAGGCGATTAAGTTGGGTAACGCCAGGGTTTTCCCAGTCACGACGTT
GTAAAACGACGGCCAGTGCCAAGCTGATCTATACATTGAATCAATATTGGCAATTAGCCATATTAGTCAT
TGGTTATATAGCATAAATCAATATTGGCTATTGGCCATTGCATACGTTGTATCTATATCATAATATGTAC
ATTTATATTGGCTCATGTCCAATATGACCGCCATGTTGACATTGATTATTGACTAGTTATTAATAGTAAT
CAATTACGGGGTCATTAGTTCATAGCCCATATATGGAGTTCCGCGTTACATAACTTACGGTAAATGGCCC
GCCTGGCTGACCGCCCAACGACCCCCGCCCATTGACGTCAATAATGACGTATGTTCCCATAGTAACGCCA
ATAGGGACTTTCCATTGACGTCAATGGGTGGAGTATTTACGGTAAACTGCCCACTTGGCAGTACATCAAG
TGTATCATATGCCAAGTCCGCCCCCTATTGACGTCAATGACGGTAAATGGCCCGCCTGGCATTATGCCCA
GTACATGACCTTACGGGACTTTCCTACTTGGCAGTACATCTACGTATTAGTCATCGCTATTACCATGGTG
ATGCGGTTTTGGCAGTACACCAATGGGCGTGGATAGCGGTTTGACTCACGGGGATTTCCAAGTCTCCACC
CCATTGACGTCAATGGGAGTTTGTTTTGGCACCAAAATCAACGGGACTTTCCAAAATGTCGTAATAACCC
CGCCCCGTTGACGCAAATGGGCGGTAGGCGTGTACGGTGGGAGGTCTATATAAGCAGAGCTCGTTTAGTG
AACCGTCAGAATTAACCATGGACTACAAAGACCATGACGGTGATTATAAAGATCATGACATCGATTACAA
GGATGACGATGACAAGCTTGCGGCCGCGAATTCAATGATGCTTATCCCCACCCACCACTTCCGAAACATT
GAGCGGAAACCAGAATACCTCCAGCCAGAGAAGTGTGTCCCACCCCCCTACCCTGGTCCTGTGGGAACCA
TGTGGTTTATCCGTGACGGCTGTGGCATCGCCTGTGCCATCGTTACCTGGTTTCTGGTCCTCTATGCGGA
GTTCGTGGTCCTCTTTGTCATGCTGATTCCATCTCGAGACTACGTGTATAGCATCATCAACGGAATTGTG
TTCAACCTGCTGGCCTTCTTGGCCCTGGCCTCCCACTGCCGGGCCATGCTGACGGACCCCGGGGCAGTGC
CCAAAGGAAATGCCACTAAAGAATTCATCGAGAGTTTACAGTTGAAGCCTGGGCAGGTGGTGTACAAGTG
CCCCAAATGCTGCAGCATCAAGCCCGACCGAGCCCACCACTGCAGTGTTTGTAAGCGGTGCATTCGGAAG
ATGGACCACCACTGTCCCTGGGTCAACAACTGTGTAGGCGAGAACAACCAGAAGTACTTCGTCCTGTTTA
CAATGTACATAGCTCTCATTTCCTTGCACGCCCTCATCATGGTGGGATTCCACTTCCTGCATTGCTTTGA
AGAAGATTGGACAAAGTGCAGCTCCTTCTCTCCACCCACCACAGTGATTCTCCTTATCCTGCTGTGCTTT
GAGGGCCTGCTCTTCCTCATTTTCACATCAGTGATGTTTGGGACCCAGGTGCACTCCATCTGCACAGATG
AGACGGGAATAGAACAATTGAAAAAGGAAGAGAGAAGATGGGCTAAAAAAACAAAATGGATGAACATGAA
AGCCGTTTTTGGCCACCCCTTCTCTCTAGGCTGGGCCAGCCCCTTTGCCACGCCAGACCAAGGGAAGGCA
GACCCGTACCAGTATGTGGTCTGAAGATCTGATATCGGTACCAGTCGACTCTAGAGGATCCCGGGTGGCA
TCCCTGTGACCCCTCCCCAGTGCCTCTCCTGGCCCTGGAAGTTGCCACTCCAGTGCCCACCAGCCTTGTC
CTAATAAAATTAAGTTGCATCATTTTGTCTGACTAGGTGTCCTTCTATAATATTATGGGGTGGAGGGGGG
TGGTATGGAGCAAGGGGCAAGTTGGGAAGACAACCTGTAGGGCCTGCGGGGTCTATTGGGAACCAAGCTG
GAGTGCAGTGGCACAATCTTGGCTCACTGCAATCTCCGCCTCCTGGGTTCAAGCGATTCTCCTGCCTCAG
CCTCCCGAGTTGTTGGGATTCCAGGCATGCATGACCAGGCTCAGCTAATTTTTGTTTTTTTGGTAGAGAC
GGGGTTTCACCATATTGGCCAGGCTGGTCTCCAACTCCTAATCTCAGGTGATCTACCCACCTTGGCCTCC
CAAATTGCTGGGATTACAGGCGTGAACCACTGCTCCCTTCCCTGTCCTTCTGATTTTAAAATAACTATAC
CAGCAGGAGGACGTCCAGACACAGCATAGGCTACCTGGCCATGCCCAACCGGTGGGACATTTGAGTTGCT
TGCTTGGCACTGTCCTCTCATGCGTTGGGTCCACTCAGTAGATGCCTGTTGAATTGGGTACGCGGCCAGC
TTGGCTGTGGAATGTGTGTCAGTTAGGGTGTGGAAAGTCCCCAGGCTCCCCAGCAGGCAGAAGTATGCAA
AGCATGCATCTCAATTAGTCAGCAACCAGGTGTGGAAAGTCCCCAGGCTCCCCAGCAGGCAGAAGTATGC
AAAGCATGCATCTCAATTAGTCAGCAACCATAGTCCCGCCCCTAACTCCGCCCATCCCGCCCCTAACTCC
GCCCAGTTCCGCCCATTCTCCGCCCCATGGCTGACTAATTTTTTTTATTTATGCAGAGGCCGAGGCCGCC
TCGGCCTCTGAGCTATTCCAGAAGTAGTGAGGAGGCTTTTTTGGAGGCCTAGGCTTTTGCAAAAAGCTCC
TCGAGGAACTGAAAAACCAGAAAGTTAATTCCCTATAGTGAGTCGTATTAAATTCGTAATCATGTCATAG
CTGTTTCCTGTGTGAAATTGTTATCCGCTCACAATTCCACACAACATACGAGCCGGAAGCATAAAGTGTA
AAGCCTGGGGTGCCTAATGAGTGAGCTAACTCACATTAATTGCGTTGCGCTCACTGCCCGCTTTCCAGTC
GGGAAACCTGTCGTGCCAGCTGCATTAATGAATCGGCCAACGCGCGGGGAGAGGCGGTTTGCGTATTGGG
CGCTCTTCCGCTTCCTCGCTCACTGACTCGCTGCGCTCGGTCGTTCGGCTGCGGCGAGCGGTATCAGCTC
ACTCAAAGGCGGTAATACGGTTATCCACAGAATCAGGGGATAACGCAGGAAAGAACATGTGAGCAAAAGG
CCAGCAAAAGGCCAGGAACCGTAAAAAGGCCGCGTTGCTGGCGTTTTTCCATAGGCTCCGCCCCCCTGAC
GAGCATCACAAAAATCGACGCTCAAGTCAGAGGTGGCGAAACCCGACAGGACTATAAAGATACCAGGCGT
TTCCCCCTGGAAGCTCCCTCGTGCGCTCTCCTGTTCCGACCCTGCCGCTTACCGGATACCTGTCCGCCTT
TCTCCCTTCGGGAAGCGTGGCGCTTTCTCATAGCTCACGCTGTAGGTATCTCAGTTCGGTGTAGGTCGTT
CGCTCCAAGCTGGGCTGTGTGCACGAACCCCCCGTTCAGCCCGACCGCTGCGCCTTATCCGGTAACTATC
GTCTTGAGTCCAACCCGGTAAGACACGACTTATCGCCACTGGCAGCAGCCACTGGTAACAGGATTAGCAG
AGCGAGGTATGTAGGCGGTGCTACAGAGTTCTTGAAGTGGTGGCCTAACTACGGCTACACTAGAAGAACA
GTATTTGGTATCTGCGCTCTGCTGAAGCCAGTTACCTTCGGAAAAAGAGTTGGTAGCTCTTGATCCGGCA
AACAAACCACCGCTGGTAGCGGTGGTTTTTTTGTTTGCAAGCAGCAGATTACGCGCAGAAAAAAAGGATC
TCAAGAAGATCCTTTGATCTTTTCTACGGGGTCTGACGCTCAGTGGAACGAAAACTCACGTTAAGGGATT
TTGGTCATGAGATTATCAAAAAGGATCTTCACCTAGATCCTTTTAAATTAAAAATGAAGTTTTAAATCAA
TCTAAAGTATATATGAGTAAACTTGGTCTGACAGTTACCAATGCTTAATCAGTGAGGCACCTATCTCAGC
GATCTGTCTATTTCGTTCATCCATAGTTGCCTGACTCCCCGTCGTGTAGATAACTACGATACGGGAGGGC
TTACCATCTGGCCCCAGTGCTGCAATGATACCGCGAGACCCACGCTCACCGGCTCCAGATTTATCAGCAA
TAAACCAGCCAGCCGGAAGGGCCGAGCGCAGAAGTGGTCCTGCAACTTTATCCGCCTCCATCCAGTCTAT
TAATTGTTGCCGGGAAGCTAGAGTAAGTAGTTCGCCAGTTAATAGTTTGCGCAACGTTGTTGCCATTGCT
ACAGGCATCGTGGTGTCACGCTCGTCGTTTGGTATGGCTTCATTCAGCTCCGGTTCCCAACGATCAAGGC
GAGTTACATGATCCCCCATGTTGTGCAAAAAAGCGGTTAGCTCCTTCGGTCCTCCGATCGTTGTCAGAAG
TAAGTTGGCCGCAGTGTTATCACTCATGGTTATGGCAGCACTGCATAATTCTCTTACTGTCATGCCATCC
GTAAGATGCTTTTCTGTGACTGGTGAGTACTCAACCAAGTCATTCTGAGAATAGTGTATGCGGCGACCGA
GTTGCTCTTGCCCGGCGTCAATACGGGATAATACCGCGCCACATAGCAGAACTTTAAAAGTGCTCATCAT
TGGAAAACGTTCTTCGGGGCGAAAACTCTCAAGGATCTTACCGCTGTTGAGATCCAGTTCGATGTAACCC
ACTCGTGCACCCAACTGATCTTCAGCATCTTTTACTTTCACCAGCGTTTCTGGGTGAGCAAAAACAGGAA
GGCAAAATGCCGCAAAAAAGGGAATAAGGGCGACACGGAAATGTTGAATACTCATACTCTTCCTTTTTCA
ATATTATTGAAGCATTTATCAGGGTTATTGTCTCATGAGCGGATACATATTTGAATGTATTTAGAAAAAT
AAACAAATAGGGGTTCCGCGCACATTTCCCCGAAAAGTGCCACCTG
[124 nt withheld, positions 5157-5280]
C
[91 nt withheld, positions 5282-5372]
A
[49 nt withheld, positions 5374-5422]
CCTTTGACGTTGGAGTCCACGTTCTTT
[37 nt withheld, positions 5450-5486]
ACCCTATCTCGGTCTATTCTTTTGATTTATAAGGGATTTTGCCGATTTCGGCCTATTGGTTAAAAAATGA
GCTGATTTAACAAAAATTTAACGCGAATTTTAACAAAATATTAACGCTTACAATTT
